>Addgene plasmid #116999 | pFS_0387_pET30-RT-CRISPR_Rivularia_sp._PCC_7116_ARRAY_2 | addgene full sequence | sequence record 227222 | Addgene NGS Result
GGCCGCTATTCTTTTGATTTATAAGGGATTTTGCCGATTTCGGCCTATTGGTTAAAAAATGAGCTGATTT
AACAAAAATTTAACGCGAATTTTAACAAAATATTAACGCTTACAATTTAGGTGGCACTTTTCGGGGAAAT
GTGCGCGGAACCCCTATTTGTTTATTTTTCTAAATACATTCAAATATGTATCCGCTCATGAATTAATTCT
TAGAAAAACTCATCGAGCATCAAATGAAACTGCAATTTATTCATATCAGGATTATCAATACCATATTTTT
GAAAAAGCCGTTTCTGTAATGAAGGAGAAAACTCACCGAGGCAGTTCCATAGGATGGCAAGATCCTGGTA
TCGGTCTGCGATTCCGACTCGTCCAACATCAATACAACCTATTAATTTCCCCTCGTCAAAAATAAGGTTA
TCAAGTGAGAAATCACCATGAGTGACGACTGAATCCGGTGAGAATGGCAAAAGTTTATGCATTTCTTTCC
AGACTTGTTCAACAGGCCAGCCATTACGCTCGTCATCAAAATCACTCGCATCAACCAAACCGTTATTCAT
TCGTGATTGCGCCTGAGCGAGACGAAATACGCGATCGCTGTTAAAAGGACAATTACAAACAGGAATCGAA
TGCAACCGGCGCAGGAACACTGCCAGCGCATCAACAATATTTTCACCTGAATCAGGATATTCTTCTAATA
CCTGGAATGCTGTTTTCCCGGGGATCGCAGTGGTGAGTAACCATGCATCATCAGGAGTACGGATAAAATG
CTTGATGGTCGGAAGAGGCATAAATTCCGTCAGCCAGTTTAGTCTGACCATCTCATCTGTAACATCATTG
GCAACGCTACCTTTGCCATGTTTCAGAAACAACTCTGGCGCATCGGGCTTCCCATACAATCGATAGATTG
TCGCACCTGATTGCCCGACATTATCGCGAGCCCATTTATACCCATATAAATCAGCATCCATGTTGGAATT
TAATCGCGGCCTAGAGCAAGACGTTTCCCGTTGAATATGGCTCATAACACCCCTTGTATTACTGTTTATG
TAAGCAGACAGTTTTATTGTTCATGACCAAAATCCCTTAACGTGAGTTTTCGTTCCACTGAGCGTCAGAC
CCCGTAGAAAAGATCAAAGGATCTTCTTGAGATCCTTTTTTTCTGCGCGTAATCTGCTGCTTGCAAACAA
AAAAACCACCGCTACCAGCGGTGGTTTGTTTGCCGGATCAAGAGCTACCAACTCTTTTTCCGAAGGTAAC
TGGCTTCAGCAGAGCGCAGATACCAAATACTGTCCTTCTAGTGTAGCCGTAGTTAGGCCACCACTTCAAG
AACTCTGTAGCACCGCCTACATACCTCGCTCTGCTAATCCTGTTACCAGTGGCTGCTGCCAGTGGCGATA
AGTCGTGTCTTACCGGGTTGGACTCAAGACGATAGTTACCGGATAAGGCGCAGCGGTCGGGCTGAACGGG
GGGTTCGTGCACACAGCCCAGCTTGGAGCGAACGACCTACACCGAACTGAGATACCTACAGCGTGAGCTA
TGAGAAAGCGCCACGCTTCCCGAAGGGAGAAAGGCGGACAGGTATCCGGTAAGCGGCAGGGTCGGAACAG
GAGAGCGCACGAGGGAGCTTCCAGGGGGAAACGCCTGGTATCTTTATAGTCCTGTCGGGTTTCGCCACCT
CTGACTTGAGCGTCGATTTTTGTGATGCTCGTCAGGGGGGCGGAGCCTATGGAAAAACGCCAGCAACGCG
GCCTTTTTACGGTTCCTGGTCTTTTGCTGGCCTTTTGCTCACATGTTCTTTCCTGCGTTATCCCCTGATT
CTGTGGATAACCGTATTACCGCCTTTGAGTGAGCTGATACCGCTCGCCGCAGCCGAACGACCGAGCGCAG
CGAGTCAGTGAGCGAGGAAGCGGAAGAGCGCCTGATGCGGTATTTTCTCCTTACGCATCTGTGCGGTATT
TCACACCGCAATGGTGCACTCTCAGTACAATCTGCTCTGATGCCGCATAGTTAAGCCAGTATACACTCCG
CTATCGCTACGTGACTGGGTCATGGCTGCGCCCCGACACCCGCCAACACCCGCTGACGCGCCCTGACGGG
CTTGTCTGCTCCCGGCATCCGCTTACAGACAAGCTGTGACCGTCTCCGGGAGCTGCATGTGTCAGAGGTT
TTCACCGTCATCACCGAAACGCGCGAGGCAGCTGCGGTAAAGCTCATCAGCGTGGTCGTGAAGCGATTCA
CAGATGTCTGCCTGTTCATCCGCGTCCAGCTCGTTGAGTTTCTCCAGAAGCGTTAATGTCTGGCTTCTGA
TAAAGCGGGCCATGTTAAGGGCGGTTTTTTCCTGTTTGGTCACTGATGCCTCCGTGTAAGGGGGATTTCT
GTTCATGGGGGTAATGATACCGATGAAACGAGAGAGGATGCTCACGATACGGGTTACTGATGATGAACAT
GCCCGGTTACTGGAACGTTGTGAGGGTAAACAACTGGCGGTATGGATGCGGCGGGACCAGAGAAAAATCA
CTCAGGGTCAATGCCAGCGCTTCGTTAATACAGATGTAGGTGTTCCACAGGGTAGCCAGCAGCATCCTGC
GATGCAGATCCGGAACATAATGGTGCAGGGCGCTGACTTCCGCGTTTCCAGACTTTACGAAACACGGAAA
CCGAAGATCATTCATGTTGTTGCTCAGGTCGCAGACGTTTTGCAGCAGCAGTCGCTTCACGTTCGCTCGC
GTATCGGTGATTCATTCTGCTAACCAGTAAGGCAACCCCGCCAGCCTAGCCGGGTCCTCAACGACAGGAG
CACGATCATGCGCACCCGTGGGGCCGCCATGCCGGCGATAATGGCCTGCTTCTCGCCGAAACGTTTGGTG
GCGGGACCAGTGACGAAGGCTTGAGCGAGGGCGTGCAAGATTCCGAATACCGCAAGCGACAGGCCGATCA
TCGTCGCGCTCCAGCGAAAGCGGTCCTCGCCGAAAATGACCCAGAGCGCTGCCGGCACCTGTCCTACGAG
TTGCATGATAAAGAAGATAGTCATAAGTGCGGCGACGATAGTCATGCCCCGCGCCCACCGGAAGGAGCTG
ACTGGGTTGAAGGCTCTCAAGGGCATCGGTCGAGATCCCGGTGCCTAATGAGTGAGCTAACTTACATTAA
TTGCGTTGCGCTCACTGCCCGCTTTCCAGTCGGGAAACCTGTCGTGCCAGCTGCATTAATGAATCGGCCA
ACGCGCGGGGAGAGGCGGTTTGCGTATTGGGCGCCAGGGTGGTTTTTCTTTTCACCAGTGAGACGGGCAA
CAGCTGATTGCCCTTCACCGCCTGGCCCTGAGAGAGTTGCAGCAAGCGGTCCACGCTGGTTTGCCCCAGC
AGGCGAAAATCCTGTTTGATGGTGGTTAACGGCGGGATATAACATGAGCTATCTTCGGTATCGTCGTATC
CCACTACCGAGATGTCCGCACCAACGCGCAGCCCGGACTCGGTAATGGCGCGCATTGCGCCCAGCGCCAT
CTGATCGTTGGCAACCAGCATCGCAGTGGGAACGATGCCCTCATTCAGCATTTGCATGGTTTGTTGAAAA
CCGGACATGGCACTCCAGTCGCCTTCCCGTTCCGCTATCGGCTGAATTTGATTGCGAGTGAGATATTTAT
GCCAGCCAGCCAGACGCAGACGCGCCGAGACAGAACTTAATGGGCCCGCTAACAGCGCGATTTGCTGGTG
ACCCAATGCGACCAGATGCTCCACGCCCAGTCGCGTACCATCTTCATGGGAGAAAATAATACTGTTGATG
GGTGTCTGGTCAGAGACATCAAGAAATAACGCCGGAACATTAGTGCAGGCAGCTTCCACAGCAATGGCAT
CCTGGTCATCCAGCGGATAGTTAATGATCAGCCCACTGACGCGTTGCGCGAGAAGATTGTGCACCGCCGC
TTTACAGGCTTCGACGCCGCTTCGTTCTACCATCGACACCACCACGCTGGCACCCAGTTGATCGGCGCGA
GATTTAATCGCCGCGACAATTTGCGACGGCGCGTGCAGGGCCAGACTGGAGGTGGCAACGCCAATCAGCA
ACGACTGTTTGCCCGCCAGTTGTTGTGCCACGCGGTTGGGAATGTAATTCAGCTCCGCCATCGCCGCTTC
CACTTTTTCCCGCGTTTTCGCAGAAACGTGGCTGGCCTGGTTCACCACGCGGGAAACGGTCTGATAAGAG
ACACCGGCATACTCTGCGACATCGTATAACGTTACTGGTTTCACATTCACCACCCTGAATTGACTCTCTT
CCGGGCGCTATCATGCCATACCGCGAAAGGTTTTGCGCCATTCGATGGTGTCCGGGATCTCGACGCTCTC
CCTTATGCGACTCCTGCATTAGGAAGCAGCCCAGTAGTAGGTTGAGGCCGTTGAGCACCGCCGCCGCAAG
GAATGGTGCATGCAAGGAGATGGCGCCCAACAGTCCCCCGGCCACGGGGCCTGCCACCATACCCACGCCG
AAACAAGCGCTCATGAGCCCGAAGTGGCGAGCCCGATCTTCCCCATCGGTGATGTCGGCGATATAGGCGC
CAGCAACCGCACCTGTGGCGCCGGTGATGCCGGCCACGATGCGTCCGGCGTAGAGGATCGAGATCGATCT
CGATCCCGCGAAATTAATACGACTCACTATAGGGGAATTGTGAGCGGATAACAATTCCCCTCTAGAAATA
ATTTTGTTTAACTTTAAGAAGGAGATATACATATGGGATACGAGAACATCAGATACCTTCACAAGCCGTA
CTTCGCAGAAACGATTACTGAGAAGCCACCACAGACTGAGGAAGATGACTCACCATTCCAGAAGAACATC
TGGAACGCTGAGATGGCTGCAATCTATCTTATCGAGCAGGGTACAAACATCTACAAAGACTACCAGCGTT
TCATAATACACGTTAGTGAGAAGCCAAAACTTGAGGTCCCTATCAGGGACGTACAACAGATCATCGTCTT
TGGAAATATCCAGCTAAGCACGCCTGTTATCCAGGCCTGCCTGAAGGAGCAGATCCCAGTTGTTTTCCTG
TCTCAGACCGGAACATACCATGGCCATCTGTGGTCGGAGAAGTCAATCCACCTTGATAACCAGTTGGTTC
AGGCTGAGCGAAGGAACGACGACTTATTCAGATTCTCAGTTAGCCGAGCAGTGGTTCTAGGGAAGCTTCT
GAACTCTAAGCAACTACTGATGAGATTCAACAGAAGGAGAAAGATTGGTAAGGTCGAAGAGGCAATCTAC
GGTATCAACCAGGACATAGACGCATTGAATTACGTGGACAACCTGGACACGCTGAGGGGATACGAGGGTA
TCGCAGCCGCCCGTTACTTCCCCGCCTTCGGTAACTTGATAACAAACCCAAAGTTCAGCTTCAGTCAAAG
GTTCAGGCAGCCACCAACTGACGAAATTAACTCTCTACTGTCCTTCGGTTACACATTGTTATTCAACAAC
GTTTTATCCTTCATCATCACTGAGGGCTTGTCGCCGTACATAGGACACTTCCATTACGGTGACAAGCAGA
AAACTTACCTCGCATTCGACCTTATGGAAGAGTTCAGATCGCCTATCGTAGACTCTCTTGTATTGAAGAT
AATTAACAAGAGCCTATTCAAGCCCCAAGACTTTGACGTTGTCGCCTCTACCGGCGGTGTTTATTTGTCT
CAGACCAGCCGTAGGGTGTTCCTGAAGCAATTCGAGAACAGAATGAACGAGGAAATCTCCCACCCGGACC
TGATCTCCCAGGTTACTTACCGTCATGCTATCCAGTTGCAGGTCAGACGATACAAAAGGTGCCTGCTGAG
TGACAACATCTACGAGTCTTTCCTAAGGGCTGACTAATTAACTTTAAGAAGGAGATATACATATGATGAT
ATCATCTCAGTTCATAGACATAAACAACTTCCAGAGAGCATGGGAGAAAGTCGCAGACAAGAGAGGGTGT
GCTGGAGTAGACGGAGAGACAATCTCCTCATTCGCCAGTAACCAGACTGTGAACGTCTACCAACTCATGA
ATAGTGTGGCAGACGGATCTTACCAGCCGTTCCCATGTAAACAAGTCATCATCCCAAAGAGGAATGGGTC
CCAGAGGGAACTAAAGATACCGACCATCAGGGATAGGATAGTGCAGCAGGCTCTCCTAAACGTCATCTCA
CCTCTTATGGAAGAAAAGTTCTCTCCAGTCTCTTTCGCATACAGGCCAAACTTGAGCTACATTAACGCCG
TGGAGAAGATCGCAGATTGGAGAGATATGGGGTACGTTTGGGTCCTGGACGCCGACATTGTGAAATTCTT
CGACAACATCGATCACCACAGACTTTTGCAGCAAGTGCGACTACACATCGATCACCCTGGCATCCTGTGC
CTGATAAAGGCATGGATCTCTGTCGGCGTCGAGACACGAGAGGGTTTGATTCTTCCACAGAAAGGAATCC
CACAGGGCGCTGTCATCTCACCTATCTTAGCTAACATCTACCTGCACGAGTTCGACGAGATAATCTCTGC
ATCTGACCTAGAGATAGTAAGATACGCCGACGACTTCTTAGTACTATCCACCAGCCAGGAGAGAATAGCC
ATAGCCAAGTCCCAGGTTATAGACTTGCTCGACTCATTGGGTCTAGAGATTAACACAGACAAGACACAGA
TCACGTCTTTCGAGAGAGGATTCAGATTCCTTGGACACGGGTTTCTGTCCGACGCAATATTTCCAGTGGA
CACCAACAAGGCTAAACTGAAAAGTGGAATCGAGACAAACAGAGAAAAGACTAGGACCCGAAAGACGAGC
AAGAAGAAGCTCTACCATAATCCTTACAGAAATAAGAAGGTCGTATGACGTACGTTAACTTTAAGAAGGA
GAACTTAAGATGCTTGTGGTGGTGGTTTATGACATTCCCAATGACAAGAGGCGAACAAAACTGTCTAACT
TCTTGGAAGGGTACGGACAGCGTGTGCAGTTCTCAGTTTTCGAGTGCTTCTTAAACCTGGACGAAATGAG
ACAGCTATTCGAGAAAAGCAAGAAGATTGTAAAGCCGTCTGAGGATAACGTGAGATTCTACTGGATATCA
GAGGACGCAGTGTCTCGTGTGCTTACCATAGGCTCTGAGCACCCCAATGCCCCACCTAATTATTACGTCA
TCTAACTCGAGATCCGGCTGCTAACAAAGCCCGAAAGGAAGCTGAGTTGGCTGCTGCCACCGCTGAGCAA
TAACTAGCATAACCCCTTGGGGCCTCTAAACGGGTCTTGAGGGGTTTTTTGCTGAAAGGAGGAACTATAT
CCGGATACCAGGTAAAGCAGAAGTGGAAGCACTTTGTGGCAGTACGCTTGTGGAAGTACTTCTTGGCAGT
TACTGCCATCTTCTCGTTCAAGTTACAAGATGCTCGGTTGAAACCCCACCGATTGGGTTAATTCGGATTA
GTTGGAAACGTCCCGC
Features (pLannotate 1.2.2; 19 found; start..end, strand, type, name):
      5..118     +  rep_origin     M13 ori (fragment): M13 bacteriophage origin of replication; arrow indicates direction of (+) strand synthesis
    144..201     +  promoter       AmpR promoter (fragment): bla
    210..1025    -  CDS            KanR: aminoglycoside phosphotransferase; aph(3')-Ia; confers resistance to kanamycin in bacteria or G418 (Geneticin®) in eukaryotes
   1147..1735    +  rep_origin     ori: high-copy-number ColE1/pMB1/pBR322/pUC origin of replication
   1921..2060    -  misc_feature   bom: basis of mobility region from pBR322
   2162..2353    -  CDS            rop: Rop protein, which maintains plasmids at low copy number; rop
   2370..2750    +  CDS            YPB1_ECOLX: Protein predicted: Swiss-Prot protein existence level 4. From Escherichia coli.
   2822..3113    -  CDS            TcR (fragment): tetracycline efflux protein; tet; confers resistance to tetracycline
   3128..3149    -  protein_bind   CAP binding site: CAP binding activates transcription in the presence of cAMP. E. coli catabolite activator protein
   3162..4244    -  CDS            lacI: lac repressor; lacI; The lac repressor binds to the lac operator to inhibit transcription in E. coli. This inhibition can be relieved by adding lactose or isopropyl-β-D-thiogalactopyranoside (IPTG).
   4245..4322    -  promoter       lacI promoter: lacI
   4330..4609    -  CDS            TcR (fragment): tetracycline efflux protein; tet; confers resistance to tetracycline
   4635..4653    +  promoter       T7 promoter: promoter for bacteriophage T7 RNA polymerase
   4654..4678    +  protein_bind   lac operator: The lac repressor binds to the lac operator to inhibit transcription in E. coli. This inhibition can be relieved by adding lactose or isopropyl-β-D-thiogalactopyranoside (IPTG). lac repressor encoded by lacI
   4693..4715    +  RBS            RBS: efficient ribosome binding site from bacteriophage T7 gene 10 (Olins and Rangwala, 1989)
   5848..5865    +  RBS            RBS (fragment): efficient ribosome binding site from bacteriophage T7 gene 10 (Olins and Rangwala, 1989)
   6845..6862    +  RBS            RBS (fragment): efficient ribosome binding site from bacteriophage T7 gene 10 (Olins and Rangwala, 1989)
   7157..7206    +  CDS            SET1 (fragment): solubility-enhancement tag derived from T7 phage gene 10B
   7214..7261    +  terminator     T7 terminator: transcription terminator for bacteriophage T7 RNA polymerase
