[The description below was written by a language model from this plasmid's Addgene catalogue record and pLannotate feature annotations shown in this document.]
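Description:
pFS_0387_pET30-RT-CRISPR_Rivularia_sp._PCC_7116_ARRAY_2 is a 7.4 kb bacterial expression plasmid built on the Novagen pET30b+ backbone. It is maintained in E. coli through a ColE1/pBR322-type origin together with the rop gene and the bom mobility region, consistent with its catalogued low copy number, and it is selected with kanamycin via the aph(3')-Ia (KanR) gene. A fragment of the M13/f1 phage origin and short remnants of the pBR322 tetracycline resistance gene are backbone leftovers with no apparent functional role here.

The payload is a synthetic operon encoding the CRISPR adaptation module of Rivularia sp. PCC 7116, described as RT-Cas1-Cas2, in which a reverse transcriptase is associated with the Cas1 integrase and partnered with Cas2. Expression is driven by a T7 promoter followed by a lac operator (T7lac). The plasmid-borne lacI gene supplies repressor, so transcription requires a host providing T7 RNA polymerase and is induced with IPTG or lactose. The automated annotation does not label the coding sequences themselves, but it detects a full T7 gene 10 ribosome binding site after the operator and two further partial copies downstream, suggesting separately translated reading frames before the T7 terminator. How these map onto the named proteins is not stated. The small SET1 hit just before the terminator is probably a sequence-similarity match rather than a deliberate tag.

According to the record, the plasmid also carries the Rivularia CRISPR array 2, although its position is not annotated in the feature table. The array serves as the acceptor locus for new spacers. The design is compatible with the SENECA readout for selectively detecting expanded arrays, supporting studies of spacer acquisition from RNA and transcriptional recording in bacteria.
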