Addgene plasmid #116999: pFS_0387_pET30-RT-CRISPR_Rivularia_sp._PCC_7116_ARRAY_2
Purpose: Expresses RPCC7116RT-Cas1-Cas2 under pT7lac promoter, encodes RPCC7116CRISPR array 2, compatible with SENECA acquisition readout
Depositing lab: Randall Platt. Depositing organization: ETH Zurich (Swiss Federal Institute of Technology). Publication: Transcriptional recording by CRISPR spacer acquisition from RNA. Schmidt F, Cherepkova MY, Platt RJ. Nature. 2018 Oct;562(7727):380-385. doi: 10.1038/s41586-018-0569-1. Epub 2018 Oct 3. PubMed 30283135.
Backbone
  Vector backbone: pET30b+
  Backbone manufacturer: Novagen
  Vector type: Bacterial Expression
Growth in bacteria
  Bacterial resistance: Kanamycin, 50 μg/mL
  Growth temperature: 37°C
  Growth strain: Stbl3
  Copy number: Low Copy
Gene/Insert
  Gene/Insert name: Rivularia sp. PCC 7116 RT-Cas1-Cas2
  Species: Synthetic
  Promoter: T7
  Cloning method: Restriction Enzyme; 5′ cloning site Unknown (unknown if destroyed); 3′ cloning site Unknown (unknown if destroyed)
  Sequencing primers: 5′ T7; 3′ T7-term
Terms and licenses: Academic/Nonprofit Terms; Industry Terms: Not Available to Industry
Depositor comments: Please see the annotated GenBank file and the additional image file for the location of specific features in the sequence of this plasmid.
How to cite: pFS_0387_pET30-RT-CRISPR_Rivularia_sp._PCC_7116_ARRAY_2 was a gift from Randall Platt (Addgene plasmid # 116999 ; http://n2t.net/addgene:116999 ; RRID:Addgene_116999)
